>Addgene plasmid #135168 | CI-6 | addgene full sequence | sequence record 269509 | Addgene NGS Result
GTTGACACTCTATCGTTGATAGAGTTATTTTACCACTCCCTATCAGTGATAGAGAAAAGAATTCAAAAGA
TCTAAAGAGGAGAAAGGATCTATGACGACACAGGTCCCACCTTCCGCGTTGCTTCCGTTGAACCCGGAGC
AACTGGCACGCCTTCAGGCGGCCACGACCGATTTAACTCCCACCCAGCTTGCCTGGGTTTCTGGCTATTT
CTGGGGCGTACTCAATCAGCAGCCTGCTGCGCTTGCAGCGACGCCAGCGCCAGCCGCAGAAATGCCGGGT
ATAACTATTATCTCCGCCTCGCAAACCGGCAATGCGCGCCGGGTTGCTGAAGCATTACGTGATGATTTAT
TAGCAGCAAAACTGAACGTTAAGCTGGTGAACGCGGGCGACTATAAATTCAAACAAATCGCCAGCGAAAA
ACTGCTCATCGTAGTGACGTCAACGCAAGGGGAAGGGGAACCGCCGGAAGAAGCCGTCGCGCTGCATAAG
TTCCTGTTCTCCAAAAAAGCGCCAAAGCTGGAAAACACCGCGTTTGCCGTGTTTAGCCTCGGCGATAGCT
CTTATGAATTTTTCTGCCAGTCCGGGAAAGATTTCGACAGCAAGCTGGCGGAACTGGGTGGTGAACGCCT
GCTCGACCGTGTCGATGCCGACGTAGAATACCAGAAAGGAGGATCAGAATGGCGAAAGAAGATAGTAGAA
GTGTTGAAGGCAAGAGTACCAGCTGCCTCCCCAGCACAAGCTGCCGCGTCCGCTGCAGTGAACAGCACGA
TCCATACGTCTCCCTACACAAAAGAAGCTCCCTTAACAGCATCTCTAGCAGTGAATCAAAAAATAACAGG
TCGGGACTCGGACAAAGACGTCCGTCACATAGAAATAGCGTATTTAGATAGCGGGATGCGTTACCAGCCG
GGTGACGCGCTGGGCGTCTGGTATCAGAACGATCCGGCACTGGTGAAAGAACTTGTCGAACTGCTGTGGC
TGAAAGGCGATGAACCTGTCACCGTCGAGGGCAAAACGTTGCCTCTGAACGAAGCGCTACAGTGGCACTT
CGAACTGACCGTCAACACCGCCAACATTGTTGAGAATTACGCCACGCTTACCCGCAGTGAAACACTGCTG
CCGCTGGTGGGCGATAAAGCGAAGTTACAGCATTACGCCGCGACGACGCCGATTGTCGACATGGTGCGTT
TCTCCCCGGCACAGCTTGATGCCGAAGCGCTAATTAATCTGCTGCGCCCGCTGACGCCGCGTCTGTATTC
CATCGCCTCCTCGCAGGCGGAAGTCGAGAACGAAGTACACGTCACCGTTGGTGTGGTGCGTTACGACGTG
GAAGGCCGCGCCCGTGCCGGTGGTGCCTCCAGCTTCCTCGCTGACCGCGTGGAAGAAGAGGGCGAAGTCC
GCGTATTTATCGAACATAACGATAACTTCCGCCTGCCAGCCAATCCAGAAACCCCGGTGATTATGATTGG
CCCAGGCACCGGTATTGCGCCGTTCCGCGCCTTTATGCAGCAACGCGCCGCCGACGAAGCGCCAGGTAAA
AACTGGCTGTTCTTTGGTAATCCGCACTTTACGGAAGACTTCCTGTACCAGGTGGAGTGGCAGCGCTACG
TCAAAGATGGCGTGCTGACACGTATCGATCTTGCCTGGTCGCGCGATCAAAAAGAAAAAGTTTACGTACA
AGACAAACTGCGCGAACAGGGCGCGGAGCTGTGGCGCTGGATCAATGATGGTGCCCACATTTATGTCTGC
GGCGACGCTAATCGCATGGCGAAAGACGTTGAGCAGGCACTTCTGGAAGTGATTGCCGAATTTGGTGGCA
TGGACACCGAAGCGGCGGATGAATTTTTAAGTGAGCTGCGCGTAGAGCGCCGTTATCAGCGAGATGTCTA
CTAACTCGAGTAAGGATCTCCAGGCATCAAATAAAACGAAAGGCTCAGTCGAAAGACTGGGCCTTTCGTT
TTATCTGTTGTTTGTCGGTGAACGCTCTCTACTAGAGTCACACTGGCTCACCTTCGGGTGGGCCTTTCTG
CGTTTATACCTAGGGATATATTCCGCTTCCTCGCTCACTGACTCGCTACGCTCGGTCGTTCGACTGCGGC
GAGCGGAAATGGCTTACGAACGGGGCGGAGATTTCCTGGAAGATGCCAGGAAGATACTTAACACTGATGA
ATCCCCTAATGATTTTTATCAAAATCATTAAGTTAAGGTAGATACACATCTTGTCATATGATCAAATGGT
TTCGCCAAAAATCAATAATCAGACAACAAAATGTGCGAACTCGATATTTTACACGACTCTCTTTACCAAT
TCTGCCCCGAATTACACTTAAAACGACTCAACAGCTTAACGTTGGCTTGCCACGCCTTACTTGACTGTAA
AACTCTCACTCTTACCGAACTTGGCCGTAACCTGCCAACCAAAGCGAGAACAAAACATAACATCAAACGA
ATCGACCGATTGTTAGGTAATCGTCACCTCCACAAAGAGCGACTCGCTGTATACCGTTGGCATGCTAGCT
TTATCTGTTCGGGCAATACGATGCCCATTGTACTTGTTGACTGGTCTGATATCCGTGAGCAAAAACGGCT
TATGGTATTGCGAGCTTCAGTCGCACTACACGGTCGTTCTGTTACTCTTTATGAGAAAGCGTTCCCGCTT
TCAGAGCAATGTTCAAAGAAAGCTCATGACCAATTTCTAGCCGACCTTGCGAGCATTCTACCGAGTAACA
CCACACCGCTCATTGTCAGTGATGCTGGCTTTAAAGTGCCATGGTATAAATCCGTTGAGAAGCTGGGTTG
GTACTGGTTAAGTCGAGTAAGAGGAAAAGTACAATATGCAGACCTAGGAGCGGAAAACTGGAAACCTATC
AGCAACTTACATGATATGTCATCTAGTCACTCAAAGACTTTAGGCTATAAGAGGCTGACTAAAAGCAACC
CAATCTCATGCCAAATTCTATTGTATAAATCTCGCTCTAAAGGCCGAAAAAATCAGCGCTCGACACGGAC
TCATTGTCACCACCCGTCACCTAAAATCTACTCAGCGTCGGCAAAGGAGCCATGGATTCTAGCAACTAAC
TTACCTGTTGAAATTCGAACACCCAAACAACTTGTTAATATCTATTCGAAGCGAATGCAGATTGAAGAAA
CCTTCCGAGACTTGAAAAGTCCTGCCTACGGACTAGGCCTACGCCATAGCCGAACGAGCAGCTCAGAGCG
TTTTGATATCATGCTGCTAATCGCCCTGATGCTTCAACTAACATGTTGGCTTGCGGGCGTTCATGCTCAG
AAACAAGGTTGGGACAAGCACTTCCAGGCTAACACAGTCAGAAATCGAAACGTACTCTCAACAGTTCGCT
TAGGCATGGAAGTTTTGCGGCATTCTGGCTACACAATAACAAGGGAAGACTCACTCGTGGCTGCAACCCT
GCTTACTCAAAATCTATTCACACATGGTTACGTTTTGGGGAAATTATGAGGGGATCTCTCAGTACTTAAC
AGGGAAGTGAGAGGGCCGCGGCAAAGCCGTTTTTCCATAGGCTCCGCCCCCCTGACAAGCATCACGAAAT
CTGACGCTCAAATCAGTGGTGGCGAAACCCGACAGGACTATAAAGATACCAGGCGTTTCCCCCTGGCGGC
TCCCTCGTGCGCTCTCCTGTTCCTGCCTTTCGGTTTACCGGTGTCATTCCGCTGTTATGGCCGCGTTTGT
CTCATTCCACGCCTGACACTCAGTTCCGGGTAGGCAGTTCGCTCCAAGCTGGACTGTATGCACGAACCCC
CCGTTCAGTCCGACAGCTGCGCCTTATCCGGTAACTATCGTCTTGAGTCCAACCCGGAAAGACATGCAAA
AGCACAACTGGCAGCAGCCACTGGTAATTGATTTAGAGGAGTTAGTCTTGAAGTCATGCGCCGGTTAAGG
CTAAACTGAAAGGACAAGTTTTGGTGACTGCGCTCCTCCAAGCCAGTTACCTCGGTTCAAAGAGTTGGTA
GCTCAGAGAACCTTCGAAAAACCGCCCTGCAAGGCGGTTTTTTCGTTTTCAGAGCAAGAGATTACGCGCA
GACCAAAACGATCTCAAGAAGATCATCTTATTAATCAGATAAAATATTTCTAGATTTCAGTGCAATTTAT
CTCTTCAAATGTAGCACCTGAAGTCAGCCCCATACGATATAAGTTGTTACTAGTGCTTGGATTCTCACCA
ATAAAAAACGCCCGGCGGCAACCGAGCGTTCTGAACAAATCCAGATGGAGTTCTGAGGTCATTACTGGAT
CTATCAACAGGAGTCCAAGCGAGCTCGATATCAAATTACGCCCCGCCCTGCCACTCATCGCAGTACTACT
AGTGCTTGGATTCTCACCAATAAAAAACGCCCGGCGGCAACCGAGCGTTCTGAACAAATCCAGATGGAGT
TCTGAGGTCATTACTGGATCTATCAACAGGAGTCCAAGCGAGCTCTCGAACCCCAGAGTCCCGCTTATTT
GCCGACTACCTTGGTGATCTCGCCTTTCACGTAGTGGACAAATTCTTCCAACTGATCTGCGCGCGAGGCC
AAGCGATCTTCTTCTTGTCCAAGATAAGCCTGTCTAGCTTCAAGTATGACGGGCTGATACTGGGCCGGCA
GGCGCTCCATTGCCCAGTCGGCAGCGACATCCTTCGGCGCGATTTTGCCGGTTACTGCGCTGTACCAAAT
GCGGGACAACGTAAGCACTACATTTCGCTCATCGCCAGCCCAGTCGGGCGGCGAGTTCCATAGCGTTAAG
GTTTCATTTAGCGCCTCAAATAGATCCTGTTCAGGAACCGGATCAAAGAGTTCCTCCGCCGCTGGACCTA
CCAAGGCAACGCTATGTTCTCTTGCTTTTGTCAGCAAGATAGCCAGATCAATGTCGATCGTGGCTGGCTC
GAAGATACCTGCAAGAATGTCATTGCGCTGCCATTCTCCAAATTGCAGTTCGCGCTTAGCTGGATAACGC
CACGGAATGATGTCGTCGTGCACAACAATGGTGACTTCTACAGCGCGGAGAATCTCGCTCTCTCCAGGGG
AAGCCGAAGTTTCCAAAAGGTCGTTGATCAAAGCTCGCCGCGTTGTTTCATCAAGCCTTACGGTCACCGT
AACTAGCAAATCAATATCACTGTGTGGCTTCAGGCCGCCATCCACTGCGGAGCCGTACAAATGTACGGCC
AGCAACGTCGGTTCGAGATGGCGCTCGATGGCGCCAACTACCTCTGATAGTTGAGTCGATACTTCGGTGA
TCACCGCTTCCCTCATAATGTTTAACTTTGTTTTAGGGCGACTGCCCTGCTGCGTAACATCGTTGCTGCT
CCATAACATCAAACATCGACCCATGGCGTAACGCGCTTGCTGCTTGGATGCCCGAGGCATAGACTGTACC
CCAAAAAAACAGTCATAGCAAGCCATGAAAACCGCCACTGCACCGTTACCACCGCTGCGTTCGGTCAAGG
TTCTGGACCAGTTGCGTGAGCGCATGCGAAACGATCCTCATCCTGTCTCTTGATCAGATCTTGATCCCCT
GCGCCATCAGATCCTTGGCGGCAAGAAAGCCATCCAGTTTACTTTGCAGGGCTTCCCAACCTTACCAGAG
GGCGCCCCAGCTGGCAATTCCGACGTCGACGTCTTAAGACCCACTTTCACATTTAAGTTGTTTTTCTAAT
CCGCATATGATCAATTCAAGGCCGAATAAGAAGGCTGGCTCTGCACCTTGGTGATCAAATAATTCGATAG
CTTGTCGTAATAATGGCGGCATACTATCAGTAGTAGGTGTTTCCCTTTCTTCTTTAGCGACTTGATGCTC
TTGATCTTCCAATACGCAACCTAAAGTAAAATGCCCCACAGCGCTGAGTGCATATAATGCATTCTCTAGT
GAAAAACCTTGTTGGCATAAAAAGGCTAATTGATTTTCGAGAGTTTCATACTGTTTTTCTGTAGGCCGTG
TACCTAAATGTACTTTTGCTCCATCGCGATGACTTAGTAAAGCACATCTAAAACTTTTAGCGTTATTACG
TAAAAAATCTTGCCAGCTTTCCCCTTCTAAAGGGCAAAAGTGAGTATGGTGCCTATCTAACATCTCAATG
GCTAAGGCGTCGAGCAAAGCCCGCTTATTTTTTACATGCCAATACAATGTAGGCTGCTCTACACCTAGCT
TCTGGGCGAGTTTACGGGTTGTTAAACCTTCGATTCCGACCTCATTAAGCAGCTCTAATGCGCTGTTAAT
CACTTTACTTTTATCTAATCTAGACATCATTAATTCCTAATTTTT
Features (pLannotate 1.2.2; 15 found; start..end, strand, type, name):
      1..56      +  promoter       tetR/tetA promoters: tetR; overlapping promoters for bacterial tetR and tetA
     92..1891    +  CDS            cysJ: CYSJ_ECOLI - Experimental evidence at protein level: Swiss-Prot protein existence level 1. Component of the sulfite reductase complex that catalyzes the 6-electron reduction of sulfite to sulfide. This is one of several activities required for the biosynthesis of L-cysteine from sulfate. The flavoprotein component catalyzes the electron flow from NADPH -> FAD -> FMN to the hemoprotein component. From Escherichia coli (strain K12).
   1918..1989    +  terminator     rrnB T1 terminator: transcription terminator T1 from the E. coli rrnB gene
   2005..2032    +  terminator     T7Te terminator: phage T7 early transcription terminator
   2051..2106    -  rep_origin     RSF ori (fragment): Plasmids containing the RSF 1030 origin of replication can be propagated in E. coli cells that contain additional plasmids with compatible origins.
   2208..2277    -  ncRNA          RNA-OUT: Accession: RF00240 - RNA-OUT
   3532..4077    -  rep_origin     p15A ori: Plasmids containing the medium-copy-number p15A origin of replication can be propagated in E. coli cells that contain a second plasmid with the ColE1 origin.
   4191..4285    -  terminator     lambda t0 terminator: transcription terminator from phage lambda
   4306..4337    -  CDS            CmR (fragment): chloramphenicol acetyltransferase; cat; confers resistance to chloramphenicol
   4350..4444    -  terminator     lambda t0 terminator: transcription terminator from phage lambda
   4475..5266    -  CDS            SmR: aminoglycoside adenylyltransferase (Murphy, 1985); aadA; confers resistance to spectinomycin and streptomycin
   5273..5329    -  CDS            GmR (fragment): gentamycin acetyltransferase; aacC1; confers resistance to gentamycin
   5415..5489    +  CDS            int (fragment): INT2_ECOLX - Protein inferred from homology: Swiss-Prot protein existence level 3. Putative integrase believed to be involved in the insertion of antibiotic resistance genes into plasmids and transposons. From Escherichia coli.
   5517..5621    -  CDS            tnpA (fragment): TN5P_ECOLX - Also known as tnp. Experimental evidence at protein level: Swiss-Prot protein existence level 1. Mediates transposition of transposon Tn5 by a 'cut and paste' mechanism. First, the monomeric transposase binds the 19 bp inverted DNA repeats flanking the transposon. Then, dimerization of the DNA- bound transposase creates a synaptic DNA complex. After nicking of the first DNA strand, excision of the transposon proceeds through a series of intermediates. The transposase then mediates the insertion of the transposon at a new site by strand transfer. The activity of the wild- type tran
   5634..6257    -  CDS            TetR: tetracycline repressor TetR; tetR from transposon Tn10; TetR binds to the tetracycline operator tetO to inhibit transcription. This inhibition can be relieved by adding tetracycline or doxycycline.
