[The description below was written by a language model from this plasmid's Addgene catalogue record and pLannotate feature annotations shown in this document.]
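Description:
CI-6 is a bacterial synthetic-biology plasmid built on the pH9 backbone for expression in E. coli of a designed "sequence-entangled" gene pair, cysJ-infA functional variant 6. The insert is a synthetic region of about 1.8 kb, assembled by Gibson cloning, in which infA is encoded in overlap with the cysJ coding sequence. The associated work concerns sequence entanglement as a way to improve the stability and containment of genetic information. The feature annotation recognises the roughly 1.8 kb open reading frame as E. coli K12 cysJ, the flavoprotein component of sulfite reductase in the cysteine biosynthesis pathway. It does not separately call the embedded infA frame, so the position and reading frame of the overlap cannot be read from the table.

Expression is driven by the tetR/tetA promoter region containing tetO. A divergently oriented TetR repressor gene on the same plasmid keeps the promoter off until tetracycline-class inducers relieve repression. The rrnB T1 and T7Te terminators close the transcription unit. The plasmid replicates from a p15A origin, listed in the catalogue as low copy, and is selected with spectinomycin through the aadA (SmR) gene, which is flanked by lambda t0 terminators. Short annotated fragments of an RSF origin, CmR, GmR, an integrase, Tn5 transposase and RNA-OUT appear to be non-functional remnants of backbone construction.

The full sequencing result is 6,275 nt, noticeably larger than the catalogue's stated total of about 4.9 kb. A stretch of more than 1 kb between RNA-OUT and the p15A origin carries no annotation, and the record does not explain this difference.
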