Addgene plasmid #135168: CI-6
Purpose: Expressing cysJ-infA functional variant 6
Depositing lab: Harris Wang. Depositing organization: Columbia University. Publication: Synthetic sequence entanglement augments stability and containment of genetic information in cells. Blazejewski T, Ho HI, Wang HH. Science. 2019 Aug 9;365(6453):595-598. doi: 10.1126/science.aav5477. PubMed 31395784.
Backbone
  Vector backbone: pH9
  Backbone size w/o insert (bp): 3100
  Total vector size (bp): 4900
  Vector type: Synthetic Biology
Growth in bacteria
  Bacterial resistance: Spectinomycin, 50 μg/mL
  Growth temperature: 37°C
  Growth strain: DH5alpha
  Copy number: Low Copy
Gene/Insert
  Gene/Insert name: CysJ-infA overlapping region in CI-6
  Species: Synthetic
  Insert size (bp): 1800
  Promoter: TetO
  Cloning method: Gibson Cloning
  Sequencing primers: 5′ ACCTCATTAAGCAGCTCTAATGCGCTG; 3′ TGTGACTCTAGTAGAGAGCGTTCAC
Terms and licenses: Academic/Nonprofit Terms; Industry Terms: Not Available to Industry
How to cite: CI-6 was a gift from Harris Wang (Addgene plasmid # 135168 ; http://n2t.net/addgene:135168 ; RRID:Addgene_135168)
