>Addgene plasmid #135168 | CI-6 | depositor partial sequence | sequence record 271283 | CysJ-infA overlapping region in CI-6
GTCCGGGAAAGATTTCGACAGCAAGCTGGCGGAACTGGGTGGTGAACGCCTGCTCGACCGTGTCGATGCC
GACGTAGAATACCAGAAAGGAGGATCAGAATGGCGAAAGAAGATAGTAGAAGTGTTGAAGGCAAGAGTAC
CAGCTGCCTCCCCAGCACAAGCTGCCGCGTCCGCTGCAGTGAACAGCACGATCCATACGTCTCCCTACAC
AAAAGAAGCTCCCTTAACAGCATCTCTAGCAGTGAATCAAAAAATAACAGGTCGGGACTCGGACAAAGAC
GTCCGTCACATAGAAATAGCGTATTTAGATAGCGGGATGCGTTACCAGCCGGGTGACGCGCTGGGCGTCT
GGTATCAGAACGATCCGGCACTGGTGAAAGAACTT
